Addgene plasmid #143951: TFORF1336
Purpose: Lentiviral vector for overexpressing transcription factor ORFs with unique 24-bp barcodes. Barcodes facilitate identification of transcription factors in pooled screens.
Depositing lab: Feng Zhang. Depositing organization: Broad Institute. Publication: A transcription factor atlas of directed differentiation. Joung J, Ma S, Tay T, Geiger-Schuller KR, Kirchgatterer PC, Verdine VK, Guo B, Arias-Garcia MA, Allen WE, Singh A, Kuksenko O, Abudayyeh OO, Gootenberg JS, Fu Z, Macrae RK, Buenrostro JD, Regev A, Zhang F. Cell. 2023 Jan 5;186(1):209-229.e26. doi: 10.1016/j.cell.2022.11.026. PubMed 36608654.
Backbone
  Vector backbone: pLX_TRC317
  Backbone manufacturer: Broad Institute Genetic Perturbation Platform
  Backbone size w/o insert (bp): 8264
  Vector type: Mammalian Expression, Lentiviral
  Selectable markers: Puromycin
Growth in bacteria
  Bacterial resistance: Ampicillin, 100 μg/mL
  Growth temperature: 37°C
  Growth strain: NEB Stable
  Copy number: High Copy
Gene/Insert
  Gene/Insert name: POU3F1
  Species: H. sapiens (human)
  Insert size (bp): 1457
  Entrez Gene: POU3F1 (a.k.a. OCT6, OTF6, SCIP)
  Promoter: EF1a
  Cloning method: Unknown
  Sequencing primers: 5′ GGGTGGAGACTGAAGTTAGGCCAG; 3′ CACATAGCGTAAAAGGAGCAACATAG
Terms and licenses: Academic/Nonprofit Terms; Industry Terms: Not Available to Industry
Depositor comments: NM_002699,ENST00000373012 . The transcription factor ORF portion of this plasmid was synthesized by Genewiz. Please test multiple small colonies in case of plasmid recombination. To make this collection available in a timely manner, a portion of this collection was not fully sequenced by Addgene. If an Addgene verified full plasmid sequence is not available, please contact us prior to placing an order to request the full sequence.
How to cite: TFORF1336 was a gift from Feng Zhang (Addgene plasmid # 143951 ; http://n2t.net/addgene:143951 ; RRID:Addgene_143951)
