[The description below was written by a language model from this plasmid's Addgene catalogue record and pLannotate feature annotations shown in this document.]
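Description:
TFORF1336 is a lentiviral mammalian expression plasmid built on the pLX_TRC317 backbone and carrying the human transcription factor POU3F1 (also known as OCT6, OTF6 or SCIP) as a synthesized open reading frame. It belongs to a barcoded transcription factor ORF collection: each member carries a unique 24-bp barcode so that the overexpressed factor can be identified in pooled screens, for example in directed differentiation experiments. The feature table does not annotate the barcode itself. In bacteria the plasmid is maintained through a high-copy ColE1/pUC-type origin with ampicillin resistance (AmpR, β-lactamase), and an f1 origin and remnants of a lac/lacZα cloning region flanked by T7 and T3 promoters are also present. The depositor warns of possible recombination, as is common for LTR-containing plasmids.

The viral portion has a third-generation layout. An RSV promoter drives a truncated HIV-1 5' LTR, followed by the Ψ packaging signal with a partial gag sequence, the Rev response element for nuclear export of the genomic RNA, and a self-inactivating ΔU3 3' LTR followed by an SV40 polyadenylation signal. Between the LTRs sit two expression units. An SV40 early promoter/origin region precedes puromycin N-acetyltransferase, allowing puromycin selection of transduced cells. Downstream, after a cPPT/CTS element that aids nuclear import of the viral genome, the strong constitutive EF-1α promoter drives the POU3F1 coding sequence. A WPRE follows the ORF to enhance transcript stability and expression. A short U6 promoter fragment is annotated between the ORF and the WPRE, but the record does not explain its role. POU3F1 is an octamer-binding POU-domain factor that can activate transcription cooperatively with SOX partners and repress myelin-specific genes.
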