Features (pLannotate 1.2.2; 31 found; start..end, strand, type, name):
      5..231     +  promoter       RSV promoter: Rous sarcoma virus enhancer/promoter
    232..412     +  LTR            5' LTR (truncated): truncated 5' long terminal repeat (LTR) from HIV-1
    459..584     +  misc_feature   HIV-1 Ψ: packaging signal of human immunodeficiency virus type 1
    568..931     +  CDS            HIV-1 gag (fragment): gag protein from human immunodeficiency virus 1; gag
   1077..1310    +  misc_feature   RRE: The Rev response element (RRE) of HIV-1 allows for Rev-dependent mRNA export from the nucleus to the cytoplasm.
   1687..1713    +  CDS            Rev (fragment): human immunodeficiency virus 1 (HIV-1) Rev protein; rev; enhances nuclear export of unspliced and incompletely spliced viral mRNAs
   1720..1743    +  promoter       SV40 promoter (fragment): SV40 early promoter
   1744..1815    +  promoter       SV40 promoter (fragment): SV40 enhancer and early promoter
   1839..1974    +  rep_origin     SV40 ori: SV40 origin of replication
   2020..2616    +  CDS            PuroR (fragment): puromycin N-acetyltransferase; pac from Streptomyces; confers resistance to puromycin
   2665..2782    +  misc_feature   cPPT/CTS: central polypurine tract and central termination sequence of HIV-1
   2847..2913    +  CDS            small t antigen (fragment): SV40 (simian virus 40) small t antigen
   2920..4098    +  promoter       EF-1α promoter: strong constitutive promoter for human elongation factor EF-1α
   4115..5467    +  CDS            POU3F1: PO3F1_HUMAN - Also known as OCT6, OTF6. Experimental evidence at transcript level: Swiss-Prot protein existence level 2. Transcription factor that binds to the octamer motif (5'- ATTTGCAT-3') (By similarity). Acts as a transcriptional activator when binding cooperatively with SOX4, SOX11, or SOX12 to gene promoters (By similarity). Acts as a transcriptional repressor of myelin-specific genes (By similarity). From Homo sapiens (Human).
   5483..5536    +  promoter       U6 promoter (fragment): RNA polymerase III promoter for human U6 snRNA
   5578..6166    +  misc_feature   WPRE: woodchuck hepatitis virus posttranscriptional regulatory element
   6217..6236    +  misc_feature   cPPT/CTS (fragment): central polypurine tract and central termination sequence of HIV-1
   6238..6471    +  LTR            3' LTR (ΔU3): self-inactivating 3' long terminal repeat (LTR) from HIV-1
   6549..6670    +  polyA_signal   SV40 poly(A) signal: SV40 polyadenylation signal
   6710..6845    +  rep_origin     SV40 ori: SV40 origin of replication
   6866..6884    -  promoter       T7 promoter: promoter for bacteriophage T7 RNA polymerase
   6892..7047    +  CDS            lacZα (fragment): LacZα fragment of β-galactosidase; lacZ fragment
   7052..7480    +  rep_origin     f1 ori (sequence partly withheld): f1 bacteriophage origin of replication; arrow indicates direction of (+) strand synthesis
   7533..7637    +  promoter       AmpR promoter: bla
   7638..8498    +  CDS            AmpR: β-lactamase; bla; confers resistance to ampicillin, carbenicillin, and related antibiotics
   8669..9257    +  rep_origin     ori: high-copy-number ColE1/pMB1/pBR322/pUC origin of replication
   9440..9532    +  CDS            lacI (fragment): lac repressor; lacI; The lac repressor binds to the lac operator to inhibit transcription in E. coli. This inhibition can be relieved by adding lactose or isopropyl-β-D-thiogalactopyranoside (IPTG).
   9545..9566    +  protein_bind   CAP binding site: CAP binding activates transcription in the presence of cAMP. E. coli catabolite activator protein
   9581..9611    +  promoter       lac promoter: promoter for the E. coli lac operon
   9619..9635    +  protein_bind   lac operator: The lac repressor binds to the lac operator to inhibit transcription in E. coli. This inhibition can be relieved by adding lactose or isopropyl-β-D-thiogalactopyranoside (IPTG). lac repressor encoded by lacI
   9680..9698    +  promoter       T3 promoter: promoter for bacteriophage T3 RNA polymerase
>Addgene plasmid #143951 | TFORF1336 | addgene full sequence | sequence record 404610 | Addgene NGS Result
TTAATGTAGTCTTATGCAATACTCTTGTAGTCTTGCAACATGGTAACGATGAGTTAGCAACATGCCTTAC
AAGGAGAGAAAAAGCACCGTGCATGCCGATTGGTGGAAGTAAGGTGGTACGATCGTGCCTTATTAGGAAG
GCAACAGACGGGTCTGACATGGATTGGACGAACCACTGAATTGCCGCATTGCAGAGATATTGTATTTAAG
TGCCTAGCTCGATACATAAACGGGTCTCTCTGGTTAGACCAGATCTGAGCCTGGGAGCTCTCTGGCTAAC
TAGGGAACCCACTGCTTAAGCCTCAATAAAGCTTGCCTTGAGTGCTTCAAGTAGTGTGTGCCCGTCTGTT
GTGTGACTCTGGTAACTAGAGATCCCTCAGACCCTTTTAGTCAGTGTGGAAAATCTCTAGCAGTGGCGCC
CGAACAGGGACTTGAAAGCGAAAGGGAAACCAGAGGAGCTCTCTCGACGCAGGACTCGGCTTGCTGAAGC
GCGCACGGCAAGAGGCGAGGGGCGGCGACTGGTGAGTACGCCAAAAATTTTGACTAGCGGAGGCTAGAAG
GAGAGAGATGGGTGCGAGAGCGTCAGTATTAAGCGGGGGAGAATTAGATCGCGATGGGAAAAAATTCGGT
TAAGGCCAGGGGGAAAGAAAAAATATAAATTAAAACATATAGTATGGGCAAGCAGGGAGCTAGAACGATT
CGCAGTTAATCCTGGCCTGTTAGAAACATCAGAAGGCTGTAGACAAATACTGGGACAGCTACAACCATCC
CTTCAGACAGGATCAGAAGAACTTAGATCATTATATAATACAGTAGCAACCCTCTATTGTGTGCATCAAA
GGATAGAGATAAAAGACACCAAGGAAGCTTTAGACAAGATAGAGGAAGAGCAAAACAAAAGTAAGACCAC
CGCACAGCAAGCGGCCGCTGATCTTCAGACCTGGAGGAGGAGATATGAGGGACAATTGGAGAAGTGAATT
ATATAAATATAAAGTAGTAAAAATTGAACCATTAGGAGTAGCACCCACCAAGGCAAAGAGAAGAGTGGTG
CAGAGAGAAAAAAGAGCAGTGGGAATAGGAGCTTTGTTCCTTGGGTTCTTGGGAGCAGCAGGAAGCACTA
TGGGCGCAGCGTCAATGACGCTGACGGTACAGGCCAGACAATTATTGTCTGGTATAGTGCAGCAGCAGAA
CAATTTGCTGAGGGCTATTGAGGCGCAACAGCATCTGTTGCAACTCACAGTCTGGGGCATCAAGCAGCTC
CAGGCAAGAATCCTGGCTGTGGAAAGATACCTAAAGGATCAACAGCTCCTGGGGATTTGGGGTTGCTCTG
GAAAACTCATTTGCACCACTGCTGTGCCTTGGAATGCTAGTTGGAGTAATAAATCTCTGGAACAGATTTG
GAATCACACGACCTGGATGGAGTGGGACAGAGAAATTAACAATTACACAAGCTTAATACACTCCTTAATT
GAAGAATCGCAAAACCAGCAAGAAAAGAATGAACAAGAATTATTGGAATTAGATAAATGGGCAAGTTTGT
GGAATTGGTTTAACATAACAAATTGGCTGTGGTATATAAAATTATTCATAATGATAGTAGGAGGCTTGGT
AGGTTTAAGAATAGTTTTTGCTGTACTTTCTATAGTGAATAGAGTTAGGCAGGGATATTCACCATTATCG
TTTCAGACCCACCTCCCAACCCCGAGGGGACCCATGCATTGCATCTCAATTAGTCAGCAACCAGGTGTGG
AAAGTCCCCAGGCTCCCCAGCAGGCAGAAGTATGCAAAGCATGCGTCTCAATTAGTCAGCAACCATAGTC
CCGCCCCTAACTCCGCCCATCCCGCCCCTAACTCCGCCCAGTTCCGCCCATTCTCCGCCCCATGGCTGAC
TAATTTTTTTTATTTATGCAGAGGCCGAGGCCGCCTCGGCCTCTGAGCTATTCCAGAAGTAGTGAGGAGG
CTTTTTTGGAGGCCTAGGCTTTTGCAAAAAGCTTTCTAGAGGTACCACCGGAGCTTACCATGACCGAGTA
CAAGCCCACGGTGCGCCTCGCCACCCGCGACGACGTCCCCAGGGCCGTACGCACCCTCGCCGCCGCGTTC
GCCGACTACCCCGCCACGCGCCACACCGTCGATCCGGACCGCCACATCGAGCGGGTCACCGAGCTGCAAG
AACTCTTCCTCACGCGCGTCGGGCTCGACATCGGCAAGGTGTGGGTCGCGGACGACGGCGCCGCCGTGGC
GGTCTGGACCACGCCGGAGAGCGTCGAAGCGGGGGCGGTGTTCGCCGAGATCGGCCCGCGCATGGCCGAG
TTGAGCGGTTCCCGGCTGGCCGCGCAGCAACAGATGGAAGGCCTCCTGGCGCCGCACCGGCCCAAGGAGC
CCGCGTGGTTCCTGGCCACCGTCGGCGTCTCGCCCGACCACCAGGGCAAGGGTCTGGGCAGCGCCGTCGT
GCTCCCCGGAGTGGAGGCGGCCGAGCGCGCCGGGGTGCCCGCCTTCCTGGAGACCTCCGCGCCCCGCAAC
CTCCCCTTCTACGAGCGGCTCGGCTTCACCGTCACCGCCGACGTCGAGGTGCCCGAAGGACCGCGCACCT
GGTGCATGACCCGCAAGCCCGGTGCCAGTTAACGAATTCTAGATCTTGAGACAAATGGCAGTATTCATCC
ACAATTTTAAAAGAAAAGGGGGGATTGGGGGGTACAGTGCAGGGGAAAGAATAGTAGACATAATAGCAAC
AGACATACAAACTAAAGAATTACAAAAACAAATTACAAAAATTCAAAATTTTCGGGTTTATTACAGGGAC
AGCAGAGATCCACTTTGGCGCCGGCTCGAGGCCTGCAGGTGCAAAGATGGATAAAGTTTTAAACAGAGAG
GAATCTTTGCAGCTAATGGACCTTCTAGGTCTTGAAAGGAGTGGGAATTGGCTCCGGTGCCCGTCAGTGG
GCAGAGCGCACATCGCCCACAGTCCCCGAGAAGTTGGGGGGAGGGGTCGGCAATTGAACCGGTGCCTAGA
GAAGGTGGCGCGGGGTAAACTGGGAAAGTGATGTCGTGTACTGGCTCCGCCTTTTTCCCGAGGGTGGGGG
AGAACCGTATATAAGTGCAGTAGTCGCCGTGAACGTTCTTTTTCGCAACGGGTTTGCCGCCAGAACACAG
GTAAGTGCCGTGTGTGGTTCCCGCGGGCCTGGCCTCTTTACGGGTTATGGCCCTTGCGTGCCTTGAATTA
CTTCCACCTGGCTGCAGTACGTGATTCTTGATCCCGAGCTTCGGGTTGGAAGTGGGTGGGAGAGTTCGAG
GCCTTGCGCTTAAGGAGCCCCTTCGCCTCGTGCTTGAGTTGAGGCCTGGCCTGGGCGCTGGGGCCGCCGC
GTGCGAATCTGGTGGCACCTTCGCGCCTGTCTCGCTGCTTTCGATAAGTCTCTAGCCATTTAAAATTTTT
GATGACCTGCTGCGACGCTTTTTTTCTGGCAAGATAGTCTTGTAAATGCGGGCCAAGATCTGCACACTGG
TATTTCGGTTTTTGGGGCCGCGGGCGGCGACGGGGCCCGTGCGTCCCAGCGCACATGTTCGGCGAGGCGG
GGCCTGCGAGCGCGGCCACCGAGAATCGGACGGGGGTAGTCTCAAGCTGGCCGGCCTGCTCTGGTGCCTG
GCCTCGCGCCGCCGTGTATCGCCCCGCCCTGGGCGGCAAGGCTGGCCCGGTCGGCACCAGTTGCGTGAGC
GGAAAGATGGCCGCTTCCCGGCCCTGCTGCAGGGAGCTCAAAATGGAGGACGCGGCGCTCGGGAGAGCGG
GCGGGTGAGTCACCCACACAAAGGAAAAGGGCCTTTCCGTCCTCAGCCGTCGCTTCATGTGACTCCACGG
AGTACCGGGCGCCGTCCAGGCACCTCGATTAGTTCTCGAGCTTTTGGAGTACGTCGTCTTTAGGTTGGGG
GGAGGGGTTTTATGCGATGGAGTTTCCCCACACTGAGTGGGTGGAGACTGAAGTTAGGCCAGCTTGGCAC
TTGATGTAATTCTCCTTGGAATTTGCCCTTTTTGAGTTTGGATCTTGGTTCATTCTCAAGCCTCAGACAG
TGGTTCAAAGTTTTTTTCTTCCATTTCAGGTGTCGTGAGGCTAGCACCGCCACCATGGCCACCACCGCGC
AGTACCTGCCGCGGGGCCCCGGTGGCGGAGCCGGGGGCACCGGGCCGCTTATGCACCCGGACGCCGCGGC
GGCGGCGGCGGCGGCGGCGGCCGCGGAGCGATTGCATGCAGGGGCCGCGTACCGCGAAGTGCAGAAGCTG
ATGCACCACGAGTGGCTGGGCGCGGGCGCGGGCCACCCCGTGGGCCTAGCGCACCCCCAGTGGCTACCCA
CGGGAGGAGGCGGCGGCGGCGATTGGGCCGGCGGCCCGCACCTAGAACACGGCAAGGCAGGCGGCGGCGG
CACCGGCCGAGCCGACGACGGCGGCGGCGGCGGAGGTTTCCACGCGCGCCTGGTGCACCAGGGGGCGGCC
CACGCGGGCGCGGCATGGGCGCAGGGCAGCACAGCGCACCACTTGGGCCCGGCCATGTCGCCCTCGCCCG
GGGCCAGCGGGGGCCACCAGCCCCAGCCGCTCGGGCTGTACGCGCAGGCGGCCTACCCGGGGGGCGGCGG
CGGCGGCCTGGCCGGGATGCTGGCGGCGGGCGGTGGCGGCGCGGGGCCGGGCCTGCACCACGCGCTGCAC
GAGGATGGCCACGAGGCGCAGCTGGAGCCGTCGCCGCCGCCGCATCTGGGCGCCCACGGACACGCACACG
GACATGCACACGCGGGCGGCCTGCACGCGGCGGCGGCGCACCTGCACCCGGGCGCGGGCGGCGGCGGCTC
ATCGGTGGGCGAGCACTCGGACGAGGATGCGCCCAGCTCGGACGACCTGGAGCAGTTCGCCAAGCAGTTC
AAGCAGCGGCGCATCAAGCTGGGCTTTACGCAGGCCGACGTGGGGCTGGCGCTGGGCACGCTCTACGGTA
ACGTGTTCTCGCAGACCACCATCTGCCGCTTCGAGGCCCTGCAGCTGAGCTTCAAGAACATGTGCAAGCT
CAAGCCGCTGCTCAACAAGTGGCTGGAGGAGACCGACTCGTCCAGCGGCAGCCCCACCAACCTGGACAAG
ATCGCGGCGCAGGGCCGCAAGCGCAAGAAGCGCACGTCCATCGAGGTGGGGGTCAAAGGCGCGCTCGAGA
GCCACTTTCTCAAGTGCCCCAAGCCCTCGGCGCACGAGATCACCGGCTTGGCAGACAGCCTGCAGCTGGA
GAAGGAGGTGGTGCGCGTCTGGTTCTGCAACCGGCGGCAGAAGGAGAAGCGCATGACCCCTGCGGCCGGC
GCGGGCCACCCGCCCATGGACGATGTATACGCGCCTGGGGAGCTAGGGCCTGGCGGGGGCGGCGCATCGC
CACCCTCCGCGCCCCCACCGCCCCCGCCGGCGGCGCTGCACCACCACCACCACCACACACTGCCCGGCTC
AGTGCAGTAGTAATGAACTAGTCCGTAACTTGAAAGTATTTCGATTTCTTGGCTTTATATATCTTGTGGA
AAGGACGATCCGGTCGAATTGAAGAACACCATACGCGTTAAGTCGACAATCAACCTCTGGATTACAAAAT
TTGTGAAAGATTGACTGGTATTCTTAACTATGTTGCTCCTTTTACGCTATGTGGATACGCTGCTTTAATG
CCTTTGTATCATGCTATTGCTTCCCGTATGGCTTTCATTTTCTCCTCCTTGTATAAATCCTGGTTGCTGT
CTCTTTATGAGGAGTTGTGGCCCGTTGTCAGGCAACGTGGCGTGGTGTGCACTGTGTTTGCTGACGCAAC
CCCCACTGGTTGGGGCATTGCCACCACCTGTCAGCTCCTTTCCGGGACTTTCGCTTTCCCCCTCCCTATT
GCCACGGCGGAACTCATCGCCGCCTGCCTTGCCCGCTGCTGGACAGGGGCTCGGCTGTTGGGCACTGACA
ATTCCGTGGTGTTGTCGGGGAAATCATCGTCCTTTCCTTGGCTGCTCGCCTGTGTTGCCACCTGGATTCT
GCGCGGGACGTCCTTCTGCTACGTCCCTTCGGCCCTCAATCCAGCGGACCTTCCTTCCCGCGGCCTGCTG
CCGGCTCTGCGGCCTCTTCCGCGTCTTCGCCTTCGCCCTCAGACGAGTCGGATCTCCCTTTGGGCCGCCT
CCCCGCGTCGACTTTAAGACCAATGACTTACAAGGCAGCTGTAGATCTTAGCCACTTTTTAAAAGAAAAG
GGGGGACTGGAAGGGCTAATTCACTCCCAACGAAGACAAGATCTGCTTTTTGCTTGTACTGGGTCTCTCT
GGTTAGACCAGATCTGAGCCTGGGAGCTCTCTGGCTAACTAGGGAACCCACTGCTTAAGCCTCAATAAAG
CTTGCCTTGAGTGCTTCAAGTAGTGTGTGCCCGTCTGTTGTGTGACTCTGGTAACTAGAGATCCCTCAGA
CCCTTTTAGTCAGTGTGGAAAATCTCTAGCAGTACGTATAGTAGTTCATGTCATCTTATTATTCAGTATT
TATAACTTGCAAAGAAATGAATATCAGAGAGTGAGAGGAACTTGTTTATTGCAGCTTATAATGGTTACAA
ATAAAGCAATAGCATCACAAATTTCACAAATAAAGCATTTTTTTCACTGCATTCTAGTTGTGGTTTGTCC
AAACTCATCAATGTATCTTATCATGTCTGGCTCTAGCTATCCCGCCCCTAACTCCGCCCATCCCGCCCCT
AACTCCGCCCAGTTCCGCCCATTCTCCGCCCCATGGCTGACTAATTTTTTTTATTTATGCAGAGGCCGAG
GCCGCCTCGGCCTCTGAGCTATTCCAGAAGTAGTGAGGAGGCTTTTTTGGAGGCCTAGGGACGTACCCAA
TTCGCCCTATAGTGAGTCGTATTACGCGCGCTCACTGGCCGTCGTTTTACAACGTCGTGACTGGGAAAAC
CCTGGCGTTACCCAACTTAATCGCCTTGCAGCACATCCCCCTTTCGCCAGCTGGCGTAATAGCGAAGAGG
CCCGCACCGATCGCCCTTCCCAACAGTTGCGCAGCCTGAATGGCGAATGGG
[124 nt withheld, positions 7052-7175]
C
[91 nt withheld, positions 7177-7267]
A
[49 nt withheld, positions 7269-7317]
CCTTTGACGTTGGAGTCCACGTTCTTT
[37 nt withheld, positions 7345-7381]
ACCCTATCTCGGTCTATTCTTTTGATTTATAAGGGATTTTGCCGATTTCGGCCTATTGGTTAAAAAATGA
GCTGATTTAACAAAAATTTAACGCGAATTTTAACAAAATATTAACGCTTACAATTTAGGTGGCACTTTTC
GGGGAAATGTGCGCGGAACCCCTATTTGTTTATTTTTCTAAATACATTCAAATATGTATCCGCTCATGAG
ACAATAACCCTGATAAATGCTTCAATAATATTGAAAAAGGAAGAGTATGAGTATTCAACATTTCCGTGTC
GCCCTTATTCCCTTTTTTGCGGCATTTTGCCTTCCTGTTTTTGCTCACCCAGAAACGCTGGTGAAAGTAA
AAGATGCTGAAGATCAGTTGGGTGCACGAGTGGGTTACATCGAACTGGATCTCAACAGCGGTAAGATCCT
TGAGAGTTTTCGCCCCGAAGAACGTTTTCCAATGATGAGCACTTTTAAAGTTCTGCTATGTGGCGCGGTA
TTATCCCGTATTGACGCCGGGCAAGAGCAACTCGGTCGCCGCATACACTATTCTCAGAATGACTTGGTTG
AGTACTCACCAGTCACAGAAAAGCATCTTACGGATGGCATGACAGTAAGAGAATTATGCAGTGCTGCCAT
AACCATGAGTGATAACACTGCGGCCAACTTACTTCTGACAACGATCGGAGGACCGAAGGAGCTAACCGCT
TTTTTGCACAACATGGGGGATCATGTAACTCGCCTTGATCGTTGGGAACCGGAGCTGAATGAAGCCATAC
CAAACGACGAGCGTGACACCACGATGCCTGTAGCAATGGCAACAACGTTGCGCAAACTATTAACTGGCGA
ACTACTTACTCTAGCTTCCCGGCAACAATTAATAGACTGGATGGAGGCGGATAAAGTTGCAGGACCACTT
CTGCGCTCGGCCCTTCCGGCTGGCTGGTTTATTGCTGATAAATCTGGAGCCGGTGAGCGTGGGTCTCGCG
GTATCATTGCAGCACTGGGGCCAGATGGTAAGCCCTCCCGTATCGTAGTTATCTACACGACGGGGAGTCA
GGCAACTATGGATGAACGAAATAGACAGATCGCTGAGATAGGTGCCTCACTGATTAAGCATTGGTAACTG
TCAGACCAAGTTTACTCATATATACTTTAGATTGATTTAAAACTTCATTTTTAATTTAAAAGGATCTAGG
TGAAGATCCTTTTTGATAATCTCATGACCAAAATCCCTTAACGTGAGTTTTCGTTCCACTGAGCGTCAGA
CCCCGTAGAAAAGATCAAAGGATCTTCTTGAGATCCTTTTTTTCTGCGCGTAATCTGCTGCTTGCAAACA
AAAAAACCACCGCTACCAGCGGTGGTTTGTTTGCCGGATCAAGAGCTACCAACTCTTTTTCCGAAGGTAA
CTGGCTTCAGCAGAGCGCAGATACCAAATACTGTTCTTCTAGTGTAGCCGTAGTTAGGCCACCACTTCAA
GAACTCTGTAGCACCGCCTACATACCTCGCTCTGCTAATCCTGTTACCAGTGGCTGCTGCCAGTGGCGAT
AAGTCGTGTCTTACCGGGTTGGACTCAAGACGATAGTTACCGGATAAGGCGCAGCGGTCGGGCTGAACGG
GGGGTTCGTGCACACAGCCCAGCTTGGAGCGAACGACCTACACCGAACTGAGATACCTACAGCGTGAGCT
ATGAGAAAGCGCCACGCTTCCCGAAGGGAGAAAGGCGGACAGGTATCCGGTAAGCGGCAGGGTCGGAACA
GGAGAGCGCACGAGGGAGCTTCCAGGGGGAAACGCCTGGTATCTTTATAGTCCTGTCGGGTTTCGCCACC
TCTGACTTGAGCGTCGATTTTTGTGATGCTCGTCAGGGGGGCGGAGCCTATGGAAAAACGCCAGCAACGC
GGCCTTTTTACGGTTCCTGGCCTTTTGCTGGCCTTTTGCTCACATGTTCTTTCCTGCGTTATCCCCTGAT
TCTGTGGATAACCGTATTACCGCCTTTGAGTGAGCTGATACCGCTCGCCGCAGCCGAACGACCGAGCGCA
GCGAGTCAGTGAGCGAGGAAGCGGAAGAGCGCCCAATACGCAAACCGCCTCTCCCCGCGCGTTGGCCGAT
TCATTAATGCAGCTGGCACGACAGGTTTCCCGACTGGAAAGCGGGCAGTGAGCGCAACGCAATTAATGTG
AGTTAGCTCACTCATTAGGCACCCCAGGCTTTACACTTTATGCTTCCGGCTCGTATGTTGTGTGGAATTG
TGAGCGGATAACAATTTCACACAGGAAACAGCTATGACCATGATTACGCCAAGCGCGCAATTAACCCTCA
CTAAAGGGAACAAAAGCTGGAGCTGCAAGC
