>Addgene plasmid #143951 | TFORF1336 | depositor partial sequence | sequence record 283980 | Insert
ACCGCCACCATGGCCACCACCGCGCAGTACCTGCCGCGGGGCCCCGGTGGCGGAGCCGGGGGCACCGGGC
CGCTTATGCACCCGGACGCCGCGGCGGCGGCGGCGGCGGCGGCGGCCGCGGAGCGATTGCATGCAGGGGC
CGCGTACCGCGAAGTGCAGAAGCTGATGCACCACGAGTGGCTGGGCGCGGGCGCGGGCCACCCCGTGGGC
CTAGCGCACCCCCAGTGGCTACCCACGGGAGGAGGCGGCGGCGGCGATTGGGCCGGCGGCCCGCACCTAG
AACACGGCAAGGCAGGCGGCGGCGGCACCGGCCGAGCCGACGACGGCGGCGGCGGCGGAGGTTTCCACGC
GCGCCTGGTGCACCAGGGGGCGGCCCACGCGGGCGCGGCATGGGCGCAGGGCAGCACAGCGCACCACTTG
GGCCCGGCCATGTCGCCCTCGCCCGGGGCCAGCGGGGGCCACCAGCCCCAGCCGCTCGGGCTGTACGCGC
AGGCGGCCTACCCGGGGGGCGGCGGCGGCGGCCTGGCCGGGATGCTGGCGGCGGGCGGTGGCGGCGCGGG
GCCGGGCCTGCACCACGCGCTGCACGAGGATGGCCACGAGGCGCAGCTGGAGCCGTCGCCGCCGCCGCAT
CTGGGCGCCCACGGACACGCACACGGACATGCACACGCGGGCGGCCTGCACGCGGCGGCGGCGCACCTGC
ACCCGGGCGCGGGCGGCGGCGGCTCATCGGTGGGCGAGCACTCGGACGAGGATGCGCCCAGCTCGGACGA
CCTGGAGCAGTTCGCCAAGCAGTTCAAGCAGCGGCGCATCAAGCTGGGCTTTACGCAGGCCGACGTGGGG
CTGGCGCTGGGCACGCTCTACGGTAACGTGTTCTCGCAGACCACCATCTGCCGCTTCGAGGCCCTGCAGC
TGAGCTTCAAGAACATGTGCAAGCTCAAGCCGCTGCTCAACAAGTGGCTGGAGGAGACCGACTCGTCCAG
CGGCAGCCCCACCAACCTGGACAAGATCGCGGCGCAGGGCCGCAAGCGCAAGAAGCGCACGTCCATCGAG
GTGGGGGTCAAAGGCGCGCTCGAGAGCCACTTTCTCAAGTGCCCCAAGCCCTCGGCGCACGAGATCACCG
GCTTGGCAGACAGCCTGCAGCTGGAGAAGGAGGTGGTGCGCGTCTGGTTCTGCAACCGGCGGCAGAAGGA
GAAGCGCATGACCCCTGCGGCCGGCGCGGGCCACCCGCCCATGGACGATGTATACGCGCCTGGGGAGCTA
GGGCCTGGCGGGGGCGGCGCATCGCCACCCTCCGCGCCCCCACCGCCCCCGCCGGCGGCGCTGCACCACC
ACCACCACCACACACTGCCCGGCTCAGTGCAGTAGTAATGAACTAGTCCGTAACTTGAAAGTATTTCGAT
TTCTTGGCTTTATATATCTTGTGGAAAGGACGATCCGGTCGAATTGAAGAACACCAT
