>Addgene plasmid #143951 | TFORF1336 | depositor partial sequence | sequence record 283981 | Barcode
TCCGGTCGAATTGAAGAACACCAT
